Addgene plasmid #68903: pAT752
Purpose: NanoLuc expressed constiutively from PAM2, pNBU2 backbone, AmpR
Depositing lab: Timothy Lu & Christopher Voigt. Depositing organization: Massachusetts Institute of Technology. Publication: Programming a Human Commensal Bacterium, Bacteroides thetaiotaomicron, to Sense and Respond to Stimuli in the Murine Gut Microbiota. Mimee M, Tucker AC, Voigt CA, Lu TK. Cell Syst. 2015 Jul 29;1(1):62-71. doi: 10.1016/j.cels.2015.06.001. PubMed 26918244.
Backbone
  Vector backbone: pNBU2
  Total vector size (bp): 5778
  Vector type: Bacterial Expression
  Selectable markers: Erythromycin in Bacteroides
Growth in bacteria
  Bacterial resistance: Ampicillin, 100 μg/mL
  Growth temperature: 37°C
  Growth strain: Pir1
  Copy number: Low Copy
Gene/Insert
  Gene/Insert name: NanoLuc
  Insert size (bp): 516
Terms and licenses: Academic/Nonprofit Terms; Industry Terms: Not Available to Industry
How to cite: pAT752 was a gift from Timothy Lu & Christopher Voigt (Addgene plasmid # 68903 ; http://n2t.net/addgene:68903 ; RRID:Addgene_68903)
