[The description below was written by a language model from this plasmid's Addgene catalogue record and the feature table of its GenBank file.]
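Description:
pAT752 is a 5,778 bp bacterial expression plasmid built on the pNBU2 backbone, designed to express the NanoLuc luciferase reporter constitutively in Bacteroides, with the associated work focusing on the human gut commensal Bacteroides thetaiotaomicron. The 516 bp NanoLuc insert is described as being driven by a constitutive promoter designated PAM2. However, the annotated feature table does not mark the promoter, the NanoLuc coding sequence, or any ribosome binding site, so their positions and exact composition cannot be read from the record.

The annotated features cover only the E. coli maintenance and transfer functions. Replication depends on the R6K gamma origin, which requires the pi initiator protein supplied in trans. This is why the plasmid is propagated in a pir-expressing strain (Pir1), where it is listed as low copy, and why it cannot replicate autonomously in hosts lacking pi. A beta-lactamase gene (AmpR) provides ampicillin selection in E. coli, and an incP origin of transfer allows conjugative mobilization from a suitable donor strain into the recipient. The catalogue lists erythromycin as the selectable marker in Bacteroides, but the corresponding resistance gene is not annotated in the feature table. pNBU2-type vectors are generally known as integrating vectors that insert into the Bacteroides chromosome through an NBU2 integrase and attachment site, but those elements are likewise not annotated here.

The construct is one part of a genetic toolkit for programming B. thetaiotaomicron, and it is suited to measuring PAM2 promoter strength by luminescence or to serving as a constitutive expression reference.
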