LOCUS       Exported 5778 bp ds-DNA circular SYN 13-MAY-2021
DEFINITION  NanoLuc expressed constiutively from PAM2, pNBU2 backbone, AmpR.
ACCESSION   .
VERSION     .
KEYWORDS    pAT752
SOURCE      synthetic DNA construct
  ORGANISM  synthetic DNA construct
REFERENCE   1 (bases 1 to 5778)
  AUTHORS   Mimee M, Tucker AC, Voigt CA, Lu TK
  TITLE     Programming a Human Commensal Bacterium, Bacteroides
            thetaiotaomicron, to Sense and Respond to Stimuli in the Murine Gut
            Microbiota.
  JOURNAL   Cell Syst. 2015 Jul 29;1(1):62-71. doi: 10.1016/j.cels.2015.06.001.
  PUBMED    26918244
REFERENCE   2 (bases 1 to 5778)
  AUTHORS   .
  TITLE     Direct Submission
  JOURNAL   Exported May 13, 2021 from SnapGene Server 1.1.58
            http://www.snapgene.com
FEATURES             Location/Qualifiers
     source          1..5778
                     /organism="synthetic DNA construct"
                     /mol_type="other DNA"
     CDS             3055..3915
                     /codon_start=1
                     /gene="bla"
                     /product="beta-lactamase"
                     /label=AmpR
                     /note="confers resistance to ampicillin, carbenicillin, and
                     related antibiotics"
                     /translation="MSIQHFRVALIPFFAAFCLPVFAHPETLVKVKDAEDQLGARVGYI
                     ELDLNSGKILESFRPEERFPMMSTFKVLLCGAVLSRIDAGQEQLGRRIHYSQNDLVEYS
                     PVTEKHLTDGMTVRELCSAAITMSDNTAANLLLTTIGGPKELTAFLHNMGDHVTRLDRW
                     EPELNEAIPNDERDTTMPVAMATTLRKLLTGELLTLASRQQLIDWMEADKVAGPLLRSA
                     LPAGWFIADKSGAGERGSRGIIAALGPDGKPSRIVVIYTTGSQATMDERNRQIAEIGAS
                     LIKHW"
     primer_bind     complement(3273..3292)
                     /label=Amp-R
                     /note="Ampicillin resistance gene, reverse primer"
     oriT            4046..4155
                     /note="incP origin of transfer"
     rep_origin      4326..4714
                     /label=R6K gamma ori
                     /note="gamma replication origin from E. coli plasmid R6K;
                     requires the R6K initiator protein pi for replication"
ORIGIN
        1 atccatcaaa attcgttttc tctatgttgg attccttgtt gctcatattg tgatgataat
       61 ttctacaaat atagtcattg gtaactatct atgaaactgt ttgatacttt tatagttgat
      121 taaacttgtt catggcattt gccttaatat catccgctat gtcaatgtag ggtttcatag
      181 ctttgtagtc gctgtgtccc gtccatttca tgaccacctg tgccgggatt ccgagagcca
      241 gcgcattgca gatgaatgtc cttcttcctg catgggtact gagcaaagcg tatttgggtg
      301 tgacttcatc aatacgttca tttcccttgt agtaggtttc ccgtacaggc tcgttgattt
      361 ctgccagttc gcccagctct ttcaggtaat cgttcatctt ctggttgctg atgacgggca
      421 gagccatgta attctcgaaa tggatgtcct tgtatttgtc cagtatggct ttgctgtatt
      481 tgttcagttc aatcgtcagg ctgtcggcag tcttgactgt ggttatttcg atgtggtcgg
      541 acttcacatc gcttcttttc agattgcgaa catccgaata ccgcaaactc gtaaagcagc
      601 agaacaggaa aacatcacgc acacgttcca ggtattgctt atccttgggt atctggtagt
      661 ctttcagctt gttcagttca tcccaagtca ggaagattac ttttttcgag gtggttttca
      721 gtttcggttt gaacgtatcg tatgcaatgt tctgatgatg tcctttcttg aagctccagc
      781 gcaggaacca tttgaggaat cccatttgct tgccgatggt gctgtttctc atatccttgg
      841 tgtcacgcag gaagttgacg tattcgttca atccaaactc gttgaaatag ttgaacgttg
      901 catcctcctt gaactctttg aggtggttcc tcactgctgc aaatttttca taggtggatg
      961 ccgtccagtt attctggtta ccgcactctt ttacaaactc atcgaacacc tcccaaaagc
     1021 tgacaggggc ttcttccggc tgttcttcgc tggtgtcttt cattctcatg ttgaaagctt
     1081 ccttcaactg ttgggtcgtt ggcatgacct cctgcacctc aaattccttg aaaatattct
     1141 ggatttcggc atagtatttc agcaagtccg tattgatttc ggctgcactt tgctttagct
     1201 tgttggtaca tccgctcttt acccgctgct tatctgcatc ccatttggct acgtcaatcc
     1261 ggtagcccgt tgtaaactcg atgcgttggc tggcaaagat gacacgcata cggatgggta
     1321 cgttctctac gattggcaca ccgttctttt tccggctctc caatgcaaaa atgatgttgc
     1381 gcttgatatt cataattggg tgcgtttgaa attctacacc caaatataca cccaattatt
     1441 gagatagcaa aagacattta gaaacattta cttttactct atattgtaat ttacacttga
     1501 ttatcagtcg tttgcagtct tatgatattc tgtgaaagta taagttcgag agcctgtctc
     1561 tccgcaaaaa acgctgaaaa tcagcagatt gcaaaacaaa caccctgttt tacacccaag
     1621 aatgtaaagt cggctgtttt tgttttattt aagataatac aaccactaca taataaaaga
     1681 gtagcgatat taaaagaatc cgatgagaaa agactaatat ttatctatcc attcagtttg
     1741 atttttcagg actttacatc gtcctgaaag tatttgttgg taccggtacc gaggacgcgt
     1801 aaacatttac agttgcatgt ggcctattgt ttttagccgt taaatatttt ataactatta
     1861 aatagcgata caaattgttc gaaactaata ttgtttatat catatattct cgcatgtttt
     1921 aaagctttat taaattgatt ttttgtaaac agtttttcgt actctttgtt aacccatttc
     1981 attacaaaag tttcatattt ttttctctct ttaaatgcca tttttgctgg ctttcttttt
     2041 aatacaatta atgtgctatc cactttaggt tttggatgga aataatacct aggaattttt
     2101 gctaatatag aaatatctac ctctgccatt aacagcaatg ctagtgatct gtttgtatct
     2161 aataacattt tagcaaaacc atattccact attaaataac ttattgtggc tgaactttca
     2221 aaaacaattt ttcgaattat atttgtgctt atgttgtaag gtatgctgcc aaatatttta
     2281 tatggattgt ggctaggaaa tgtaaatttc agtatatcat catttactat ttgatagtta
     2341 ggataattta agagcttatt acgagttacc tcacataatt tagaatcaat ttctatcgcc
     2401 gttacaaaat tacatctctt taccaatcca gcagtaaaat gacctttccc tgcacctatt
     2461 tcaaagatgt tatctttttc atctaaactt atgcaattca ttattttttc tatgtgatat
     2521 tttgaagtaa taaaattttg actatctttt atatttactt tgttcattat aacctctcct
     2581 taatttattg catctctttt cgaatattta tgttttttga gaaaagaacg tactcatggt
     2641 tcatcccgat atgcgtatcg gtctgtatat cagcaacttt ctatgtgttt caactacaat
     2701 agtcatctat tctcatcttt ctgagtccac cccctgcaaa gcccctcttt acgacataaa
     2761 aattcggtcg gaaaaggtat gcaaaagatg tttctctctt taagagaaac tcttcgggat
     2821 gcaaaaatat gaaaataact ccaattcacc aaattatata gcgacttttt tacaaaatgc
     2881 taaaatttgt tgatttccgt caagcaattg ttgagcaaaa atgtctttta cgataaaatg
     2941 atacctcaat atcaactgtt tagcaaaacg atatttctct taaagagaga aacacctttt
     3001 tgttcaccaa tccccgactt ttaatcccgc ggccatgatt gaaaaaggaa gagtatgagt
     3061 attcaacatt tccgtgtcgc ccttattccc ttttttgcgg cattttgcct tcctgttttt
     3121 gctcacccag aaacgctggt gaaagtaaaa gatgctgaag atcagttggg tgcacgagtg
     3181 ggttacatcg aactggatct caacagcggt aagatccttg agagttttcg ccccgaagaa
     3241 cgttttccaa tgatgagcac ttttaaagtt ctgctatgtg gcgcggtatt atcccgtatt
     3301 gacgccgggc aagagcaact cggtcgccgc atacactatt ctcagaatga cttggttgag
     3361 tactcaccag tcacagaaaa gcatcttacg gatggcatga cagtaagaga attatgcagt
     3421 gctgccataa ccatgagtga taacactgcg gccaacttac ttctgacaac gatcggagga
     3481 ccgaaggagc taaccgcttt tttgcacaac atgggggatc atgtaactcg ccttgatcgt
     3541 tgggaaccgg agctgaatga agccatacca aacgacgagc gtgacaccac gatgcctgta
     3601 gcaatggcaa caacgttgcg caaactatta actggcgaac tacttactct agcttcccgg
     3661 caacaattaa tagactggat ggaggcggat aaagttgcag gaccacttct gcgctcggcc
     3721 cttccggctg gctggtttat tgctgataaa tctggagccg gtgagcgtgg gtctcgcggt
     3781 atcattgcag cactggggcc agatggtaag ccctcccgta tcgtagttat ctacacgacg
     3841 gggagtcagg caactatgga tgaacgaaat agacagatcg ctgagatagg tgcctcactg
     3901 attaagcatt ggtaactgtc agaccaagtt tactcataac gcgtcaattc gagggggatc
     3961 aattccgtga taggtgggct gcccttcctg gttggcttgg tttcatcagc catccgcttg
     4021 ccctcatctg ttacgccggc ggtagccggc cagcctcgca gagcaggatt cccgttgagc
     4081 accgccaggt gcgaataagg gacagtgaag aaggaacacc cgctcgcggg tgggcctact
     4141 tcacctatcc tgcccggctg acgccgttgg atacaccaag gaaagtctac acgaaccctt
     4201 tggcaaaatc ctgtatatcg tgcgaaaaag gatggatata ccgaaaaaat cgctataatg
     4261 accccgaagc agggttatgc agcggaaaac ggaattgatc cggccacgat gcgtccggcg
     4321 tagaggatct gaagatcagc agttcaacct gttgatagta cgtactaagc tctcatgttt
     4381 cacgtactaa gctctcatgt ttaacgtact aagctctcat gtttaacgaa ctaaaccctc
     4441 atggctaacg tactaagctc tcatggctaa cgtactaagc tctcatgttt cacgtactaa
     4501 gctctcatgt ttgaacaata aaattaatat aaatcagcaa cttaaatagc ctctaaggtt
     4561 ttaagtttta taagaaaaaa aagaatatat aaggctttta aagcttttaa ggtttaacgg
     4621 ttgtggacaa caagccaggg atgtaacgca ctgagaagcc cttagagcct ctcaaagcaa
     4681 ttttgagtga cacaggaaca cttaacggct gacatgggaa ttcccctcca ccgcggtggc
     4741 ggccgctgat ctggaagaag caatgaaagc tgctgttaag tctccgaatc aggtattgtt
     4801 cctgacaggt gtattcccat ccggtaaacg cggatacttt gcagttgatc tgactcagga
     4861 ataaattata aattaaggta agaagattgt aggataagct aatgaaatag aaaaaggatg
     4921 ccgtcacaca acttgtcggc attctttttt gttttattag ttgaaaatat agtgaaaaag
     4981 ttgcctaaat atgtatgtta acaaattctt tgcaacagca tagctcagca caggcactcc
     5041 aaatctgttt ttaacatatg gcactaatgg tttttactct ggaagatttt gttggcgatt
     5101 ggcgtcagac cgcgggttat aatttggatc aagtcctgga acagggtggc gtaagctctc
     5161 tgttccagaa cctgggtgtg agcgtgacgc cgattcagcg catcgttctg tccggcgaga
     5221 acggtctgaa aattgatatt catgtgatca tcccgtacga aggcctgagc ggtgaccaaa
     5281 tgggtcaaat cgagaaaatc tttaaagtcg tctacccagt tgacgatcac cacttcaagg
     5341 ttatcttgca ttacggtacg ctggtgattg atggtgtgac cccgaatatg attgactatt
     5401 tcggccgtcc gtatgaaggc attgccgttt ttgacggtaa aaagatcacc gtcaccggta
     5461 ccctgtggaa tggcaataag attattgacg agcgtctgat taacccggac ggcagcctgc
     5521 tgttccgcgt gaccatcaac ggtgtcacgg gttggcgtct gtgcgagcgc atcctggcat
     5581 aatgaactgc acttgctttg ataattaatg ataaacaatc taaaagcact ctaatcgtta
     5641 tcggagtgct tttagattac taatcaaatt gcttctacta attgcctatc ttccagtgat
     5701 ggaacagcat ttgtgcattg gctgcaacaa tcagccttac ttgtgcctgt tctatttccg
     5761 aaccgaccgc ttgtatga
//
