>Addgene plasmid #68903 | pAT752 | addgene partial sequence | sequence record 126197 | pGP704-R 5'-aacaagccagggatgtaacg-3'
TTTGAGTGACACAGGAACACTTAACGGCTGACATGGGAATTCCCCTCCACCGCGGTGGCGGCCGCTGATC
TGGAAGAAGCAATGAAAGCTGCTGTTAAGTCTCCGAATCAGGTATTGTTCCTGACAGGTGTATTCCCATC
CGGTAAACGCGGATACTTTGCAGTTGATCTGACTCAGGAATAAATTATAAATTAAGGTAAGAAGATTGTA
GGATAAGCTAATGAAATAGAAAAAGGATGCCGTCACACAACTTGTCGGCATTCTTTTTTGTTTTATTAGT
TGAAAATATAGTGAAAAAGTTGCCTAAATATGTATGTTAACAAATTCTTTGCAACAGCATAGCTCAGCAC
AGGCACTCCAAATCTGTTTTTAACATATGGCACTAATGGTTTTTACTCTGGAAGATTTTGTTGGCGATTG
GCGTCAGACCGCGGGTTATAATTTGGATCAAGTCCTGGAACAGGGTGGCGTAAGCTCTCTGTTCCAGAAC
CTGGGTGTGAGCGTGACGCCGATTCAGCGCATCGTTCTGTCCGGCGAGAACGGTCTGAAAATTGATATTC
ATGTGATCATCCCGTACGAAGGCCTGAGCGGTGACCAAATGGGTCAAATCGAGAAAATCTTTAAAGTCGT
CTACCCAGTTGACGATCACCACTTCAAGGTTATCTTGCATTACGGTACGCTGGTGATTGATGGTGTGACC
CCGAATATGATTGACTATTTCGGCCGTCCGTATGAAGGCATTGCCGTT
