>Addgene plasmid #68903 | pAT752 | addgene partial sequence | sequence record 126507 | hhvEBNA1-R 5'-TGGAATAGCAAGGGCAGTTC-3'
GATGGTCACGCGGAACAGCAGGCTGCCGTCCGGGTTAATCAGACGCTCGTCAATAATCTTATTGCCATTC
CACAGGGTACCGGTGACGGTGATCTTTTTACCGTCAAAAACGGCAATGCCTTCATACGGACGGCCGAAAT
AGTCAATCATATTCGGGGTCACACCATCAATCACCAGCGTACCGTAATGCAAGATAACCTTGAAGTGGTG
ATCGTCAACTGGGTAGACGACTTTAAAGATTTTCTCGATTTGACCCATTTGGTCACCGCTCAGGCCTTCG
TACGGGATGATCACATGAATATCAATTTTCAGACCGTTCTCGCCGGACAGAACGATGCGCTGAATCGGCG
TCACGCTCACACCCAGGTTCTGGAACAGAGAGCTTACGCCACCCTGTTCCAGGACTTGATCCAAATTATA
ACCCGCGGTCTGACGCCAATCGCCAACAAAATCTTCCAGAGTAAAAACCATTAGTGCCATATGTTAAAAA
CAGATTTGGAGTGCCTGTGCTGAGCTATGCTGTTGCAAAGAATTTGTTAACATACATATTTAGGCAACTT
TTTCACTATATTTTCAACTAATAAAACAAAAAAGAATGCCGACAAGTTGTGTGACGGCATCCTTTTTCTA
TTTCATTAGCTTATCCTACAATCTTC
